Addgene plasmid #55235: EBFP2-Beta-Catenin-20
Purpose: Localization: Tight Junctions, Excitation: 383, Emission: 448
Depositing lab: Michael Davidson. Depositing organization: Florida State University, Tallahassee.
Backbone
  Vector backbone: EBFP2
  Backbone size w/o insert (bp): 4750
  Vector type: Mammalian Expression
  Selectable markers: Neomycin (select with G418)
Growth in bacteria
  Bacterial resistance: Kanamycin, 50 μg/mL
  Growth temperature: 37°C
  Growth strain: DH5alpha
  Copy number: High Copy
Gene/Insert
  Gene/Insert name: Beta-Catenin (alt name: NM_001165902.1)
  Species: M. musculus (mouse)
  Entrez Gene: Ctnnb1 (a.k.a. Bfc, Catnb, Mesc)
  Promoter: CMV
  Tag / fusion protein: EBFP2 (N terminal on backbone)
  Cloning method: Unknown
  Sequencing primers: 5′ CMV-F; 3′ SV40pA-R
Terms and licenses: Academic/Nonprofit Terms; Industry Terms
Depositor comments: . Excitation = 383; Emission = 448
How to cite: EBFP2-Beta-Catenin-20 was a gift from Michael Davidson (Addgene plasmid # 55235 ; http://n2t.net/addgene:55235 ; RRID:Addgene_55235)
