[The description below was written by a language model from this plasmid's Addgene catalogue record.]
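Description:
EBFP2-Beta-Catenin-20 is a mammalian expression plasmid built on an EBFP2 fluorescent-protein backbone of about 4.75 kb (without insert). It is maintained in E. coli as a high-copy plasmid under kanamycin selection, and it carries a neomycin resistance marker so that transfected mammalian cells can be selected with G418. The record does not list the origins of replication or give a feature table. The named sequencing primers point to a CMV promoter upstream of the coding region and an SV40 polyadenylation signal downstream.

The payload is mouse beta-catenin (Ctnnb1), expressed from the CMV promoter, a strong constitutive promoter in most mammalian cell lines. EBFP2, an enhanced blue fluorescent protein, is supplied by the backbone and sits at the N terminus of beta-catenin, so the product is a single EBFP2–beta-catenin fusion. The "20" in the name may refer to the linker between the two parts, but the record does not explain it. The cloning method is also not recorded.

The stated purpose is as a fluorescent localization marker. The depositor lists tight junctions as the target structure, with excitation at 383 nm and emission at 448 nm. Beta-catenin is a component of cell–cell junction complexes, where it links cadherins to the cytoskeleton, and it also acts in Wnt signalling. The fusion therefore lets cell–cell contacts and beta-catenin distribution be viewed by live or fixed-cell microscopy. Its blue emission makes it suitable for multicolour imaging alongside green, yellow or red fluorescent fusions.
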