>Addgene plasmid #55235 | EBFP2-Beta-Catenin-20 | depositor partial sequence | sequence record 85640 | insert sequence
ATCCGCTAGCGCTACCGGTCGCCACCATGGTGAGCAAGGGCGAGGAGCTGTTCACCGGGGTGGTGCCCAT
CCTGGTCGAGCTGGACGGCGACGTAAACGGCCACAAGTTCAGCGTGAGGGGCGAGGGCGAGGGCGATGCC
ACCAACGGCAAGCTGACCCTGAAGTTCATCTGCACCACCGGCAAGCTGCCCGTGCCCTGGCCCACCCTCG
TGACCACCCTGAGCCACGGCGTGCAGTGCTTCGCCCGCTACCCCGACCACATGAAGCAGCACGACTTCTT
CAAGTCCGCCATGCCCGAAGGCTACGTCCAGGAGCGCACCATCTTCTTCAAGGACGACGGCACCTACAAG
ACCCGCGCCGAGGTGAAGTTCGAGGGCGACACCCTGGTGAACCGCATCGAGCTGAAGGGCGTCGACTTCA
AGGAGGACGGCAACATCCTGGGGCACAAGCTGGAGTACAACTTCAACAGCCACAACATCTATATCATGGC
CGTCAAGCAGAAGAACGGCATCAAGGTGAACTTCAAGATCCGCCACAACGTGGAGGACGGCAGCGTGCAG
CTCGCCGACCACTACCAGCAGAACACCCCCATCGGCGACGGCCCCGTGCTGCTGCCCGACAGCCACTACC
TGAGCACCCAGTCCGTGCTGAGCAAAGACCCCAACGAGAAGCGCGATCACATGGTCCTGCTGGAGTTCCG
CACCGCCGCCGGGATCACTCTCGGCATGGACGAGCTGTACAAGTCCGGACTCAGATCTCGAGCTCAAGCT
TCGAATTCTGCAGTCGACGGTACCGCGGCCACCATGGCTACTCAAGCTGACCTGATGGAGTTGGACATGG
CCATGGAGCCGGACAGAAAAGCTGCTGTCAGCCACTGGCAGCAGCAGTCTTACTTGGATTCTGGAATCCA
TTCTGGTGCCACCACCACAGCTCCTTCCCTGAGTGGCAAGGGCAACCCTGAGGAAGAAGATGTTGACACC
TCCCAAGTCCTTTATGAATGGGAGCAAGGCTTTTCCCAGTCCTTCACGCAAGAGCAAGTAGCTGATATTG
ACGGGCAGTATGCAATGACTAGGGCTCAGAGGGTCCGAGCTGCCATGTTCCCTGAGACGCTAGATGAGGG
CATGCAGATCCCATCCACGCAGTTTGACGCTGCTCATCCCACTAATGTCCAGCGCTTGGCTGAACCATCA
CAGATGTTGAAA
[1614 nt withheld, positions 1203-2816]
AAGCGGCTTTCAGTCGAGCTGACCAGTTCCCTCTTCAGGACAGAGCCAATGGCTTGGAATGAGACTGCAG
ATCTTGGACTGGACATTGGTGCCCAGGGAGAAGCCCTTGGATATCGCCAGGATGATCCCAGCTACCGTTC
TTTTCACTCTGGTGGATACGGCCAGGATGCCTTGGGGATGGACCCTATGATGGAGCATGAGATGGGTGGC
CACCACCCTGGTGCTGACTATCCAGTTGATGGGCTGCCTGATCTGGGACACGCCCAGGACCTCATGGATG
GGCTGCCCCCAGGTGATAGCAATCAGCTGGCCTGGTTTGATACTGACCTGTAAAAGCTTGGATCCACCGG
ATCTAGATAACTGATCATAATCAGCCATA
