>Addgene plasmid #55235 | EBFP2-Beta-Catenin-20 | addgene partial sequence | sequence record 101657 | sREACh-F 5'-gaccccaacgagaagcgcg-3'
CGCCGCCGGGATCACTCTCGGCATGGACGAGCTGTACAAGTCCGGACTCAGATCTCGAGCTCAAGCTTCG
AATTCTGCAGTCGACGGTACCGCGGCCACCATGGCTACTCAAGCTGACCTGATGGAGTTGGACATGGCCA
TGGAGCCGGACAGAAAAGCTGCTGTCAGCCACTGGCAGCAGCAGTCTTACTTGGATTCTGGAATCCATTC
TGGTGCCACCACCACAGCTCCTTCCCTGAGTGGCAAGGGCAACCCTGAGGAAGAAGATGTTGACACCTCC
CAAGTCCTTTATGAATGGGAGCAAGGCTTTTCCCAGTCCTTCACGCAAGAGCAAGTAGCTGATATTGACG
GGCAGTATGCAATGACTAGGGCTCAGAGGGTCCGAGCTGCCATGTTCCCTGAGACGCTAGATGAGGGCAT
GCAGATCCCATCCACGCAGTTTGACGCTGCTCATCCCACTAATGTCCAGCGCTTGGCTGAACCATCACAG
ATGTTGAAA
[410 nt withheld, positions 500-909]
